Addgene plasmid #172172: pJH767
Purpose: PylB overexpression and purification
Depositing lab: Matthew Bennett. Depositing organization: Rice University. Publication: Improved pyrrolysine biosynthesis through phage assisted non-continuous directed evolution of the complete pathway. Ho JML, Miller CA, Smith KA, Mattia JR, Bennett MR. Nat Commun. 2021 Jun 24;12(1):3914. doi: 10.1038/s41467-021-24183-9. PubMed 34168131.
Backbone
  Vector backbone: pBR322
  Vector type: Bacterial Expression
Growth in bacteria
  Bacterial resistance: Kanamycin, 50 μg/mL
  Growth temperature: 37°C
  Growth strain: NEB Stable
  Copy number: High Copy
Gene/Insert
  Gene/Insert name: PT7/Lac-[His6-TEV-SUMO-PylB.WT]
  Species: Synthetic
  Mutation: pET28a_LacI_PT7/Lac-[His6-TEV-SUMO-PylB]
  Cloning method: Gibson Cloning
Terms and licenses: Academic/Nonprofit Terms; Industry Terms: Not Available to Industry
How to cite: pJH767 was a gift from Matthew Bennett (Addgene plasmid # 172172 ; http://n2t.net/addgene:172172 ; RRID:Addgene_172172)
