[The description below was written by a language model from this plasmid's Addgene catalogue record and pLannotate feature annotations shown in this document.]
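Description:
pJH767 is a 6.6 kb bacterial expression plasmid built by Gibson cloning on a pET28a-type framework (the record lists the backbone as pBR322) for overexpression and purification of the pyrrolysine biosynthesis enzyme PylB. It replicates in E. coli from a ColE1/pBR322-family origin and retains the neighbouring rop gene and bom mobilisation region. The catalogue nonetheless lists it as high copy, even though Rop normally moderates copy number. Selection is by kanamycin through the aph(3')-Ia gene. An f1 phage origin is also present, along with short leftover fragments of the tetracycline resistance gene that are typical backbone remnants rather than functional markers.

The expression cassette is driven by a T7 promoter directly followed by a lac operator, with the strong T7 gene 10 ribosome binding site upstream and a T7 terminator downstream. A plasmid-borne lacI gene under its own promoter supplies repressor. Transcription is therefore held off until IPTG or lactose is added, and it requires a host that provides T7 RNA polymerase. The encoded fusion reads His6, TEV protease site, yeast SMT3-derived SUMO, then wild-type PylB. The PylB sequence matches that of Methanosarcina acetivorans, a radical enzyme that converts L-lysine to (2R,3R)-3-methylornithine in the first step toward pyrrolysine. The His tag allows metal-affinity capture, SUMO generally aids solubility and folding, and the TEV site lets the His tag be cleaved away. The annotation tool's short "capTEV" and "SET1" fragment calls probably reflect the His tag region and residual vector sequence, not deliberate extra tags. The plasmid comes from a study that improved the pyrrolysine pathway by phage-assisted directed evolution, and it apparently supplies the wild-type protein.
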