Features (pLannotate 1.2.2; 21 found; start..end, strand, type, name):
    589..610     +  protein_bind   CAP binding site: CAP binding activates transcription in the presence of cAMP. E. coli catabolite activator protein
    625..916     +  CDS            TcR (fragment): tetracycline efflux protein; tet; confers resistance to tetracycline
    988..1368    -  CDS            YPB1_ECOLX: Protein predicted: Swiss-Prot protein existence level 4. From Escherichia coli.
   1385..1576    +  CDS            rop: Rop protein, which maintains plasmids at low copy number; rop
   1678..1817    +  misc_feature   bom: basis of mobility region from pBR322
   2003..2591    -  rep_origin     ori: high-copy-number ColE1/pMB1/pBR322/pUC origin of replication
   2713..3528    +  CDS            KanR: aminoglycoside phosphotransferase; aph(3')-Ia; confers resistance to kanamycin in bacteria or G418 (Geneticin®) in eukaryotes
   3537..3594    -  promoter       AmpR promoter (fragment): bla
   3647..4075    -  rep_origin     f1 ori (sequence partly withheld): f1 bacteriophage origin of replication; arrow indicates direction of (+) strand synthesis
   4112..4159    -  terminator     T7 terminator: transcription terminator for bacteriophage T7 RNA polymerase
   4167..4211    -  CDS            SET1 (fragment): solubility-enhancement tag derived from T7 phage gene 10B
   4215..5264    -  CDS            pylB: PYLB_METAC - Experimental evidence at protein level: Swiss-Prot protein existence level 1. Catalyzes the isomerization of L-lysine to (2R,3R)-3- methylornithine via a radical-based mechanism (Probable). Is required for the biosynthesis of pyrrolysine. From Methanosarcina acetivorans (strain ATCC 35395 / DSM 2834 / JCM 12185 / C2A).
   5268..5561    -  CDS            SUMO: cleavable ubiquitin-like protein tag; S. cerevisiae SMT3 (truncated)
   5577..5597    -  CDS            TEV site: tobacco etch virus (TEV) protease recognition and cleavage site
   5608..5624    -  CDS            capTEV™ (fragment): composite tag for in vivo biotinylation, TEV protease cleavage, and 6xHis tagging
   5643..5665    -  RBS            RBS: efficient ribosome binding site from bacteriophage T7 gene 10 (Olins and Rangwala, 1989)
   5680..5704    -  protein_bind   lac operator: The lac repressor binds to the lac operator to inhibit transcription in E. coli. This inhibition can be relieved by adding lactose or isopropyl-β-D-thiogalactopyranoside (IPTG). lac repressor encoded by lacI
   5705..5723    -  promoter       T7 promoter: promoter for bacteriophage T7 RNA polymerase
   5745..6024    +  CDS            TcR (fragment): tetracycline efflux protein; tet; confers resistance to tetracycline
   6032..6109    +  promoter       lacI promoter: lacI
   6110..576     +  CDS            lacI (across the origin): lac repressor; lacI; The lac repressor binds to the lac operator to inhibit transcription in E. coli. This inhibition can be relieved by adding lactose or isopropyl-β-D-thiogalactopyranoside (IPTG).
>Addgene plasmid #172172 | pJH767 | addgene full sequence | sequence record 340743 | Addgene NGS Result
GGCGTGGAGCATCTGGTCGCATTGGGTCACCAGCAAATCGCGCTGTTAGCGGGCCCATTAAGTTCTGTCT
CGGCGCGTCTGCGTCTGGCTGGCTGGCATAAATATCTCACTCGCAATCAAATTCAGCCGATAGCGGAACG
GGAAGGCGACTGGAGTGCCATGTCCGGTTTTCAACAAACCATGCAAATGCTGAATGAGGGCATCGTTCCC
ACTGCGATGCTGGTTGCCAACGATCAGATGGCGCTGGGCGCAATGCGCGCCATTACCGAGTCCGGGCTGC
GCGTTGGTGCGGATATCTCGGTAGTGGGATACGACGATACCGAAGACAGCTCATGTTATATCCCGCCGTT
AACCACCATCAAACAGGATTTTCGCCTGCTGGGGCAAACCAGCGTGGACCGCTTGCTGCAACTCTCTCAG
GGCCAGGCGGTGAAGGGCAATCAGCTGTTGCCCGTCTCACTGGTGAAAAGAAAAACCACCCTGGCGCCCA
ATACGCAAACCGCCTCTCCCCGCGCGTTGGCCGATTCATTAATGCAGCTGGCACGACAGGTTTCCCGACT
GGAAAGCGGGCAGTGAGCGCAACGCAATTAATGTAAGTTAGCTCACTCATTAGGCACCGGGATCTCGACC
GATGCCCTTGAGAGCCTTCAACCCAGTCAGCTCCTTCCGGTGGGCGCGGGGCATGACTATCGTCGCCGCA
CTTATGACTGTCTTCTTTATCATGCAACTCGTAGGACAGGTGCCGGCAGCGCTCTGGGTCATTTTCGGCG
AGGACCGCTTTCGCTGGAGCGCGACGATGATCGGCCTGTCGCTTGCGGTATTCGGAATCTTGCACGCCCT
CGCTCAAGCCTTCGTCACTGGTCCCGCCACCAAACGTTTCGGCGAGAAGCAGGCCATTATCGCCGGCATG
GCGGCCCCACGGGTGCGCATGATCGTGCTCCTGTCGTTGAGGACCCGGCTAGGCTGGCGGGGTTGCCTTA
CTGGTTAGCAGAATGAATCACCGATACGCGAGCGAACGTGAAGCGACTGCTGCTGCAAAACGTCTGCGAC
CTGAGCAACAACATGAATGGTCTTCGGTTTCCGTGTTTCGTAAAGTCTGGAAACGCGGAAGTCAGCGCCC
TGCACCATTATGTTCCGGATCTGCATCGCAGGATGCTGCTGGCTACCCTGTGGAACACCTACATCTGTAT
TAACGAAGCGCTGGCATTGACCCTGAGTGATTTTTCTCTGGTCCCGCCGCATCCATACCGCCAGTTGTTT
ACCCTCACAACGTTCCAGTAACCGGGCATGTTCATCATCAGTAACCCGTATCGTGAGCATCCTCTCTCGT
TTCATCGGTATCATTACCCCCATGAACAGAAATCCCCCTTACACGGAGGCATCAGTGACCAAACAGGAAA
AAACCGCCCTTAACATGGCCCGCTTTATCAGAAGCCAGACATTAACGCTTCTGGAGAAACTCAACGAGCT
GGACGCGGATGAACAGGCAGACATCTGTGAATCGCTTCACGACCACGCTGATGAGCTTTACCGCAGCTGC
CTCGCGCGTTTCGGTGATGACGGTGAAAACCTCTGACACATGCAGCTCCCGGAGACGGTCACAGCTTGTC
TGTAAGCGGATGCCGGGAGCAGACAAGCCCGTCAGGGCGCGTCAGCGGGTGTTGGCGGGTGTCGGGGCGC
AGCCATGACCCAGTCACGTAGCGATAGCGGAGTGTATACTGGCTTAACTATGCGGCATCAGAGCAGATTG
TACTGAGAGTGCACCATTGCGGTGTGAAATACCGCACAGATGCGTAAGGAGAAAATACCGCATCAGGCGC
TCTTCCGCTTCCTCGCTCACTGACTCGCTGCGCTCGGTCGTTCGGCTGCGGCGAGCGGTATCAGCTCACT
CAAAGGCGGTAATACGGTTATCCACAGAATCAGGGGATAACGCAGGAAAGAACATGTGAGCAAAAGGCCA
GCAAAAGGCCAGGAACCGTAAAAAGGCCGCGTTGCTGGCGTTTTTCCATAGGCTCCGCCCCCCTGACGAG
CATCACAAAAATCGACGCTCAAGTCAGAGGTGGCGAAACCCGACAGGACTATAAAGATACCAGGCGTTTC
CCCCTGGAAGCTCCCTCGTGCGCTCTCCTGTTCCGACCCTGCCGCTTACCGGATACCTGTCCGCCTTTCT
CCCTTCGGGAAGCGTGGCGCTTTCTCATAGCTCACGCTGTAGGTATCTCAGTTCGGTGTAGGTCGTTCGC
TCCAAGCTGGGCTGTGTGCACGAACCCCCCGTTCAGCCCGACCGCTGCGCCTTATCCGGTAACTATCGTC
TTGAGTCCAACCCGGTAAGACACGACTTATCGCCACTGGCAGCAGCCACTGGTAACAGGATTAGCAGAGC
GAGGTATGTAGGCGGTGCTACAGAGTTCTTGAAGTGGTGGCCTAACTACGGCTACACTAGAAGGACAGTA
TTTGGTATCTGCGCTCTGCTGAAGCCAGTTACCTTCGGAAAAAGAGTTGGTAGCTCTTGATCCGGCAAAC
AAACCACCGCTGGTAGCGGTGGTTTTTTTGTTTGCAAGCAGCAGATTACGCGCAGAAAAAAAGGATCTCA
AGAAGATCCTTTGATCTTTTCTACGGGGTCTGACGCTCAGTGGAACGAAAACTCACGTTAAGGGATTTTG
GTCATGAACAATAAAACTGTCTGCTTACATAAACAGTAATACAAGGGGTGTTATGAGCCATATTCAACGG
GAAACGTCTTGCTCTAGGCCGCGATTAAATTCCAACATGGATGCTGATTTATATGGGTATAAATGGGCTC
GCGATAATGTCGGGCAATCAGGTGCGACAATCTATCGATTGTATGGGAAGCCCGATGCGCCAGAGTTGTT
TCTGAAACATGGCAAAGGTAGCGTTGCCAATGATGTTACAGATGAGATGGTCAGACTAAACTGGCTGACG
GAATTTATGCCTCTTCCGACCATCAAGCATTTTATCCGTACTCCTGATGATGCATGGTTACTCACCACTG
CGATCCCCGGGAAAACAGCATTCCAGGTATTAGAAGAATATCCTGATTCAGGTGAAAATATTGTTGATGC
GCTGGCAGTGTTCCTGCGCCGGTTGCATTCGATTCCTGTTTGTAATTGTCCTTTTAACAGCGATCGCGTA
TTTCGTCTCGCTCAGGCGCAATCACGAATGAATAACGGTTTGGTTGATGCGAGTGATTTTGATGACGAGC
GTAATGGCTGGCCTGTTGAACAAGTCTGGAAAGAAATGCATAAACTTTTGCCATTCTCACCGGATTCAGT
CGTCACTCATGGTGATTTCTCACTTGATAACCTTATTTTTGACGAGGGGAAATTAATAGGTTGTATTGAT
GTTGGACGAGTCGGAATCGCAGACCGATACCAGGATCTTGCCATCCTATGGAACTGCCTCGGTGAGTTTT
CTCCTTCATTACAGAAACGGCTTTTTCAAAAATATGGTATTGATAATCCTGATATGAATAAATTGCAGTT
TCATTTGATGCTCGATGAGTTTTTCTAAGAATTAATTCATGAGCGGATACATATTTGAATGTATTTAGAA
AAATAAACAAATAGGGGTTCCGCGCACATTTCCCCGAAAAGTGCCACCTAAATTGTAAGCGTTAATATTT
TGTTAAAATTCGCGTTAAATTTTTGTTAAATCAGCTCATTTTTTAACCAATAGGCCGAAATCGGCAAAAT
CCCTTATAAATCAAAAGAATAGACCGAGATAGGGT
[37 nt withheld, positions 3746-3782]
AAAGAACGTGGACTCCAACGTCAAAGG
[49 nt withheld, positions 3810-3858]
T
[91 nt withheld, positions 3860-3950]
G
[124 nt withheld, positions 3952-4075]
CCCATTCGCCAATCCGGATATAGTTCCTCCTTTCAGCAAAAAACCCCTCAAGACCCGTTTAGAGGCCCCA
AGGGGTTATGCTAGTTATTGCTCAGCGGTGGCAGCAGCCAACTCAGCTTCCTTTCGGGCTTTGTTATTAG
CAGCGCAGTACAGTCTCGAATTCCGCCTGTGGCGCTGGTTCCATGCCCATTCCCTCAAGGCGCTTGATGA
CGCTTTTAATGTCGCGGTCGCGCTCTTCCAGGTCACGATCGTAGTTAGCAACTCCCTCAAGTTTTGAATC
ACTAGGAAGGATGCTAGTCACGATATTAGCACCTGCGTTAAGACGGTGTACCATCCCGTCGATCCCTTCC
AGGTCCAACGACGCGGGGATTAAGCACTTCGGAAAGATCAGACGCAAGATCGCAATGATTTTCAGTTCGC
TCAGGTTACTATTTTCCTTAAAACGCTCAAGGGGAGTTCCTTCCTGGGGTAAGAAAGTCATCACGCGAAC
CATGTCGGGATCATTTGATTTCATGCCGCGTAAAGATTTGATCGTTGACTCGATATCGTTCCCGACTCCC
GTTAAGATACCGTCTTCAATGCAATACCCTTGTTCTTTAGCAAAACGACGAGTATTGTAGCGCCCCTTGA
ACGACTGACCTACGCGCAACTTCTCGTACAACTCTTGATCATAGGTTTCTTGATATAAGGCGAAGAAATT
AGCTCCCTTTTCGCGTGCTTTTAAAAGGGTAGCATTATCCATTACTCCTGGCGAAATCATGATTGGAAGT
CCAAGCTCATTCTTAACCATTTGGACCAGCTCCACGAAGCGATCAGGTTCCTCGTAATAATAGGGATCCT
CCCCCATAGTCAGATCAATCATATGGAAACCCGCACCTTTAAGGGCCTTGCAAGTCTCTTTGATTTCTTC
GCGGGACAAACGATAGCGGTTAATCTCGTTTTTGCAGTTATAATAGCAAAACGCACATTGGTTTTTGCAG
TATGTGCTGAAGTAGATAAAACAGTTCAGGAATACGCGATTTCCAAAGTAATGGTTGCGTACTTTACGTG
CGACGTAATACAGCTTTTCCAATTCTTCTTCCGATTCCAGGCTAAGCAAAGCGCGTAAATCGTCGTCAGA
TAACTGAAATCCTTCAATAATTTTTTCGCCAAAACGATCCAGATCTTCAGTCGCCATCTTCTTAATCATA
TGACCACCAATCTGTTCTCTGTGAGCCTCAATAATATCGTTATCCTCCATGTCCAAATCTTCAGGGGTCT
GATCAGCTTGAATTCTAATACCGTCGTACAAGAATCTTAAGGAGTCCATTTCCTTACCCTGTCTTTTAGC
GAACGCTTCCATCAGCCTTCTTAAAGGAGTGGTCTTTTTGATCTTGAAGAAGATCTCTGAAGACCCATCG
GACACCTTTAAATTGATGTGAGTCTCAGGCTTGACTTCTGGCTTGACCTCTGGCTTAGCTTCTTGATTGA
CTTCTGAGTCCGACATGCTGCTGCCCATCATGCCCTGAAAATACAGGTTTTCGCCGCTGCTGTGATGATG
ATGATGATGGCTGCTGCCCATGGTATATCTCCTTCTTAAAGTTAAACAAAATTATTTCTAGAGGGGAATT
GTTATCCGCTCACAATTCCCCTATAGTGAGTCGTATTAATTTCGCGGGATCGAGATCTCGATCCTCTACG
CCGGACGCATCGTGGCCGGCATCACCGGCGCCACAGGTGCGGTTGCTGGCGCCTATATCGCCGACATCAC
CGATGGGGAAGATCGGGCTCGCCACTTCGGGCTCATGAGCGCTTGTTTCGGCGTGGGTATGGTGGCAGGC
CCCGTGGCCGGGGGACTGTTGGGCGCCATCTCCTTGCATGCACCATTCCTTGCGGCGGCGGTGCTCAACG
GCCTCAACCTACTACTGGGCTGCTTCCTAATGCAGGAGTCGCATAAGGGAGAGCGTCGAGATCCCGGACA
CCATCGAATGGCGCAAAACCTTTCGCGGTATGGCATGATAGCGCCCGGAAGAGAGTCAATTCAGGGTGGT
GAATGTGAAACCAGTAACGTTATACGATGTCGCAGAGTATGCCGGTGTCTCTTATCAGACCGTTTCCCGC
GTGGTGAACCAGGCCAGCCACGTTTCTGCGAAAACGCGGGAAAAAGTGGAAGCGGCGATGGCGGAGCTGA
ATTACATTCCCAACCGCGTGGCACAACAACTGGCGGGCAAACAGTCGTTGCTGATTGGCGTTGCCACCTC
CAGTCTGGCCCTGCACGCGCCGTCGCAAATTGTCGCGGCGATTAAATCTCGCGCCGATCAACTGGGTGCC
AGCGTGGTGGTGTCGATGGTAGAACGAAGCGGCGTCGAAGCCTGTAAAGCGGCGGTGCACAATCTTCTCG
CGCAACGCGTCAGTGGGCTGATCATTAACTATCCGCTGGATGACCAGGATGCCATTGCTGTGGAAGCTGC
CTGCACTAATGTTCCGGCGTTATTTCTTGATGTCTCTGACCAGACACCCATCAACAGTATTATTTTCTCC
CATGAAGACGGTACGCGACTG
